Addgene plasmid #1582: L3618
Purpose: (Empty Backbone)
Depositing lab: Andrew Fire. Depositing organization: Carnegie Institution for Science.
Backbone
  Vector backbone: Unknown
  Backbone size (bp): 8224
  Vector type: Worm Expression
Growth in bacteria
  Bacterial resistance: Ampicillin, 100 μg/mL
  Growth temperature: 37°C
  Growth strain: DH5alpha
  Copy number: Unknown
Gene/Insert
  Gene/Insert name: None
  Tag / fusion protein: unc54-204, unc545', IVSA, SV40NLS, gfpN, IVSR, gfpY66H, IVSS, gfpY145F, IVST, gfpC, lacZN, IVSB, IVSD, IVSE, IVSF, IVSG,...
  Cloning method: Restriction Enzyme
Terms and licenses: Academic/Nonprofit Terms; Industry Terms: Not Available to Industry
Depositor comments: See Fire Lab Vector Kit Documentation 1997. Fire Lab Miniprep Number pPD116.11, Ligation number L3618.
How to cite: L3618 was a gift from Andrew Fire (Addgene plasmid # 1582 ; http://n2t.net/addgene:1582 ; RRID:Addgene_1582)
