[The description below was written by a language model from this plasmid's Addgene catalogue record and pLannotate feature annotations shown in this document.]
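Description:
L3618 is a Caenorhabditis elegans expression vector from a 1997 worm vector kit, catalogued as an empty backbone of about 8.2 kb with no gene insert; the parental backbone is listed as unknown. It is propagated in E. coli through a high-copy ColE1/pUC-type origin and selected with ampicillin via the β-lactamase gene and its promoter. Remnants of pUC/pBR322 sequence (a fragment of the pUC18/19 polylinker, lac promoter/operator and CAP site, and partial lacI, rop and bom sequences) are detected around the bacterial portion.

The payload, as listed in the catalogue's module string, begins with unc-54-derived elements (unc54-204 and an unc-54 5' segment), followed by a synthetic intron, an SV40 nuclear localization signal, and a GFP coding region split into segments by further synthetic introns (the IVS modules). The GFP carries the Y66H and Y145F substitutions, which are known as blue-shifting changes, so the reporter is probably a blue fluorescent variant rather than standard green GFP. This is fused to an intron-interrupted lacZ. The feature table agrees with that layout: a GFP-family reading frame is followed by lacZ detected as several fragments and then a long β-galactosidase segment, as expected when introns break up the coding sequence. The catalogue's module list is truncated, so downstream elements such as the 3' end are not fully stated; short matches to trpS and aex-5 are automated fragment hits whose significance the record does not explain.

Together these parts would give a nuclear-targeted fluorescent protein–β-galactosidase fusion reporter, with introns typically included to improve expression in worms. The record does not describe its specific intended use beyond referring to the kit documentation.
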