Features (pLannotate 1.2.2; 16 found; start..end, strand, type, name):
     18..55      -  misc_feature   MCS (fragment): pUC18/19 multiple cloning site
    419..1294    +  CDS            vsfGFP-9 (fragment): vsfGFP-9 is a basic (constitutively fluorescent) green fluorescent protein published in 2015, derived from Aequorea victoria. It has low acid sensitivity.
   1289..1369    +  CDS            trpS (fragment): SYW_ECOLI - Experimental evidence at protein level: Swiss-Prot protein existence level 1. Catalyzes the attachment of tryptophan to tRNA(Trp). Amino acylates tRNA(Trp) with both L- and D-tryptophan, although D-tryptophan is a poor substrate (PubMed:10918062). From Escherichia coli (strain K12).
   1374..1506    +  CDS            lacZα (fragment): LacZα fragment of β-galactosidase; lacZ fragment
   1558..1892    +  CDS            lacZ (fragment): β-galactosidase; lacZ
   1939..4929    +  CDS            lacZ: BGAL_ECOLI - Experimental evidence at protein level: Swiss-Prot protein existence level 1. From Escherichia coli (strain K12).
   5482..5634    +  CDS            aex-5 (fragment): AEX5_CAEEL - Also known as kpc-3 From Caenorhabditis elegans.
   5762..5797    +  CDS            rop (fragment): Rop protein, which maintains plasmids at low copy number; rop
   5899..5998    +  misc_feature   bom (fragment): basis of mobility region from pBR322
   6096..6200    +  promoter       AmpR promoter: bla
   6201..7061    +  CDS            AmpR: β-lactamase; bla; confers resistance to ampicillin, carbenicillin, and related antibiotics
   7232..7820    +  rep_origin     ori: high-copy-number ColE1/pMB1/pBR322/pUC origin of replication
   8003..8095    +  CDS            lacI (fragment): lac repressor; lacI; The lac repressor binds to the lac operator to inhibit transcription in E. coli. This inhibition can be relieved by adding lactose or isopropyl-β-D-thiogalactopyranoside (IPTG).
   8108..8129    +  protein_bind   CAP binding site: CAP binding activates transcription in the presence of cAMP. E. coli catabolite activator protein
   8144..8174    +  promoter       lac promoter: promoter for the E. coli lac operon
   8182..8198    +  protein_bind   lac operator: The lac repressor binds to the lac operator to inhibit transcription in E. coli. This inhibition can be relieved by adding lactose or isopropyl-β-D-thiogalactopyranoside (IPTG). lac repressor encoded by lacI
>Addgene plasmid #1582 | L3618 | depositor full sequence | sequence record 192 | Author sequence
ATGACCATGATTACGCCAAGCTTGCATGCCTGCAGGTCGACTCTAGAGGATCCCCAATTCTTGAGACTTC
CACTATCTTCTCTGGCACCCTCCACTACGCGTAGGCGTCTCTCGCTTCGTGTATTCCCGGGAAGCCGGGT
TCCCGTCTCTCCCGCCGCTGCCGCTGCCGCACACAGCTTTACACCTCGTAGAATCCCCAAAGAGGGGCGT
GGCTTGCGGGTGCCAACATCCTCCTGCCGAGGAAGAAGCAGGCACTCATCACTCGCATCATCAACCTCGG
GATTGGCCAAAGGACCCAAAGGTATGTTTCGAATGATACTAACATAACATAGAACATTTTCAGGAGGACC
CTTGGAGGGTACCGAGCTCAGAAAAAATGACTGCTCCAAAGAAGAAGCGTAAGGTACCGGTAGAAAAAAT
GAGTAAAGGAGAAGAACTTTTCACTGGAGTTGTCCCAATTCTTGTTGAATTAGATGGTGATGTTAATGGG
CACAAATTTTCTGTCAGTGGAGAGGGTGAAGGTGATGCAACATACGGAAAACTTACCCTTAAATTTATTT
GCACTACTGGAAAACTACCTGTTCCATGGGTAAGTTTAAACATATATATACTAACTAACCCTGATTATTT
AAATTTTCAGCCAACACTTGTCACTACTTTCTCACACGGCGTACAATGCTTCTCGAGATACCCAGATCAT
ATGAAACAGCATGACTTTTTCAAGAGTGCCATGCCCGAAGGTTATGTACAGGAAAGAACTATATTTTTCA
AAGATGACGGGAACTACAAGACACGTAAGTTTAAACAGTTCGGTACTAACTAACCATACATATTTAAATT
TTCAGGTGCTGAAGTCAAGTTTGAAGGTGATACCCTTGTTAATAGAATCGAGTTAAAAGGTATTGATTTT
AAAGAAGATGGAAACATTCTTGGACACAAATTGGAATACAACTTCAACTCACACAACGTATACATCATGG
CAGACAAACAAAAGAATGGAATCAAAGTTGTAAGTTTAAACATGATTTTACTAACTAACTAATCTGATTT
AAATTTTCAGAACTTCAAAATTAGACACAACATTGAAGATGGAAGCGTTCAACTAGCAGACCATTATCAA
CAAAATACTCCAATTGGCGATGGCCCTGTCCTTTTACCAGACAACCATTACCTGTCCACACAATCTGCCC
TTTCGAAAGATCCCAACGAAAAGAGAGACCACATGGTCCTTCTTGAGTTTGTAACAGCTGCTGGGATTAC
ACATGGCATGGATGAACTATACAAATGCCCGGTGGGTGAAGACCAGAAACAGCACCTCGAACTGAGCCGC
GATATTGCCCAGCGTTTCAACGCGCTGTATGGCGAGATCGATCCCGTCGTTTTACAACGTCGTGACTGGG
AAAACCCTGGCGTTACCCAACTTAATCGCCTTGCAGCACATCCCCCTTTCGCCAGCTGGCGTAATAGCGA
AGAGGCCCGCACCGATCGCCCTTCCCAACAGTTGCGAAGGTAAGTTTAAACAGATCCATACTAACTAACT
TGTTCTGACATAATTTTCAGCTTGAATGGCGAATGGCGCTTTGCCTGGTTTCCGGCACCAGAAGCGGTGC
CGGAAAGCTGGCTGGAGTGCGATCTTCCTGAGGCCGATACTGTCGTCGTCCCCTCAAACTGGCAGATGCA
CGGTTACGATGCGCCCATCTACACCAACGTGACCTATCCCATTACGGTCAATCCGCCGTTTGTTCCCACG
GAGAATCCGACGGGTTGTTACTCGCTCACATTTAATGTTGATGAAAGCTGGCTACAGGAAGGCCAGACGC
GAATTATTTTTGATGGCGTTAACTCGGCGTTTCATCTGTGGTGCAACGGGCGCTGGGTCGGTTACGGCCA
GGTAAGTTTAATTAAGTTGATACTAACTAACAAGATCTGATTAATTTTCAGGACAGTCGTTTGCCGTCTG
AATTTGACCTGAGCGCATTTTTACGCGCCGGAGAAAACCGCCTCGCGGTGATGGTGCTGCGCTGGAGTGA
CGGCAGTTATCTGGAAGATCAGGATATGTGGCGGATGAGCGGCATTTTCCGTGACGTCTCGTTGCTGCAT
AAACCGACTACACAAATCAGCGATTTCCATGTTGCCACTCGCTTTAATGATGATTTCTCCCGCGCTGTAC
TGGAGGCTGAAGTCCAGGTAAGTTTAAACAGGATCTTACTAACTAACATGCTAACACTGAATTTTCAGAT
GTGCGGCGAGTTGCGTGACTACCTACGGGTAACAGTTTCTTTATGGCAGGGTGAAACGCAGGTCGCCAGC
GGCACCGCGCCTTTCGGCGGTGAAATTATCGATGAGCGTGGTGGTTATGCCGATCGCGTCACACTACGTC
TGAACGTCGAAAACCCGAAACTGTGGAGCGCCGAAATCCCGAATCTCTATCGTGCGGTGGTTGAACTGCA
CACCGCCGACGGCACGCTGATTGAAGCAGAAGCCTGCGATGTCGGTTTCCGCGAGGTGCGGATTGAAAAT
GGTCTGCTGCTGCTGAACGGCAAGCCGTTGCTGATTCGAGGCGTTAACCGTCACGAGCATCATCCTCTGC
ATGGTCAGGTCATGGATGAGCAGACGATGGTGCAGGATGTAAGTTTAAACTATTCGTTACTAACTAACTT
TAAACATTTAAATTTTCAGATCCTGCTGATGAAGCAGAACAACTTTAACGCCGTGCGCTGTTCGCATTAT
CCGAACCATCCGCTGTGGTACACGCTGTGCGACCGCTACGGCCTGTATGTGGTGGATGAAGCCAATATTG
AAACCCACGGCATGGTGCCAATGAATCGTCTGACCGATGATCCGCGCTGGCTACCGGCGATGAGCGAACG
CGTAACGCGAATGGTGCAGCGCGATCGTAATCACCCGAGTGTGATCATCTGGTCGCTGGGGAATGGTAAG
TTTAAACAGTTGAATACTAACTAACGGAGATCTTTGAAATTTTCAGAATCAGGCCACGGCGCTAATCACG
ACGCGCTGTATCGCTGGATCAAATCTGTCGATCCTTCCCGCCCGGTGCAGTATGAAGGCGGCGGAGCCGA
CACCACGGCCACCGATATTATTTGCCCGATGTACGCGCGCGTGGATGAAGACCAGCCCTTCCCGGCTGTG
CCGAAATGGTCCATCAAAAAATGGCTTTCGCTACCTGGAGAGACGCGCCCGCTGATTCTTTGCGAGGTAA
GTTTAAACAGAACTCTACTAACTAACACATTAGATCCTAATTTTCAGTACGCTCACGCGATGGGCAACAG
TCTTGGCGGTTTCGCTAAATACTGGCAGGCGTTTCGTCAGTATCCCCGTTTACAGGGCGGCTTCGTCTGG
GACTGGGTGGATCAGTCGCTGATTAAATATGATGAAAACGGCAACCCGTGGTCGGCTTACGGCGGTGATT
TTGGCGATACGCCGAACGATCGCCAGTTCTGTATGAACGGTCTGGTCTTTGCCGACCGCACGCCGCATCC
AGCGTAAGTTTAAACAATAACCTACTAACTAACGTAGATAATTTAAATTTTCAGGCTGACGGAAGCAAAA
CACCAGCAGCAGTTTTTCCAGTTCCGTTTATCCGGGCAAACCATCGAAGTGACCAGCGAATACCTGTTCC
GTCATAGCGATAACGAGCTCCTGCACTGGATGGTGGCGCTGGATGGTAAGCCGCTGGCAAGCGGTGAAGT
GCCTCTGGATGTCGCTCCACAAGGTAAACAGTTGATTGAACTGCCTGAACTACCGCAGCCGGAGAGCGCC
GGGCAACTCTGGCTCACAGTACGCGTAGTGCAACCGAACGCGACCGCATGGTCAGAAGCCGGGCACATCA
GCGCATGGCAGCAGTGGAGGTAAGTTTAAACAAGATCCTACTAACTAACTCTACATTGATGAATTTTCAG
ACTGGCGGAAAACCTCAGTGTGACGCTCCCCGCCGCGTCCCACGCCATCCCGCATCTGACCACCAGCGAA
ATGGATTTTTGCATCGAGCTGGGTAATAAGCGTTGGCAATTTAACCGCCAGTCAGGCTTTCTTTCACAGA
TGTGGATTGGCGATAAAAAACAACTGCTGACGCCGCTGCGCGATCAGTTCACCCGTGCACCGCTGGATAA
CGACATTGGCGTAAGTGAAGCGACCCGCATTGACCCTAACGCCTGGGTCGGTAAGTTTAAACAAAGTTGT
ACTAACTAACGAAGATCTTGATAATTTTCAGAACGCTGGAAGGCGGCGGGCCATTACCAGGCCGAAGCAG
CGTTGTTGCAGTGCACGGCAGATACACTTGCTGATGCGGTGCTGATTACGACCGCTCACGCGTGGCAGCA
TCAGGGGAAAACCTTATTTATCAGCCGGAAAACCTACCGGATTGATGGTAGTGGTCAAATGGCGATTACC
GTTGATGTTGAAGTGGCGAGCGATACACCGCATCCGGCGCGGATTGGCCTGAACTGCCAGCTGGCGCAGG
TAGCAGAGCGGGTAAACTGGCTCGGATTAGGGCCGCAAGAAAACTATCCCGACCGCCTTACTGCCGCCTG
TTTTGACCGCTGGGATCTGCCATTGTCAGACATGTAGTAAGTTTAAACTTGATAGTACTAACTAACATGT
TTCATTTAAATTTTCAGTACCCCGTACGTCTTCCCGAGCGAAAACGGTCTGCGCTGCGGGACGCGCGAAT
TGAATTATGGCCCACACCAGTGGCGCGGCGACTTCCAGTTCAACATCAGCCGCTACAGTCAACAGCAACT
GATGGAAACCAGCCATCGCCATCTGCTGCACGCGGAAGAAGGCACATGGCTGAATATCGACGGTTTCCAT
ATGGGGATTGGTGGCGACGACTCCTGGAGCCCGTCAGTATCGGCGGAATTCCAACTGAGCGCCGGTCGCT
ACCATTACCAACTTGTCTGGTGTCAAAAATAATAGGGGCCGCTGTCATCAGAGTAAGTTTAAACTGAGTT
CTACTAACTAACGAGTAATATTTAAATTTTCAGCATCTCGCGCCCGTGCCTCTGACTTCTAAGTCCAATT
ACTCTTCAACATCCCTACATGCTCTTTCTCCCTGTGCTCCCACCCCCTATTTTTGTTATTATCAAAAAAC
TTCTCTTAATTTCTTTGTTTTTTAGCTTCTTTTAAGTCACCTCTAACAATGAAATTGTGTAGATTCAAAA
ATAGAATTAATTCGTAATAAAAAGTCGAAAAAAATTGTGCTCCCTCCCCCCATTAATAATAATTCTATCC
CAAAATCTACACAATGTTCTGTGTACACTTCTTATGTTTTTTACTTCTGATAAATTTTTTTGAAACATCA
TAGAAAAAACCGCACACAAAATACCTTATCATATGTTACGTTTCAGTTTATGACCGCAATTTTTATTTCT
TCGCACGTCTGGGCCTCTCATGACGTCAAATCATGCTCATCGTGAAAAAGTTTTGGAGTATTTTTGGAAT
TTTTCAATCAAGTGAAAGTTTATGAAATTAATTTTCCTGCTTTTGCTTTTTGGGGTTTCCCCTATTGTTT
GTCAAGATTTCGAGGACGGCGTTTTTCTTGCTAAAATCACAAGTATTGATGAGCACGATGCAAGAAAGAT
CGGAAGAAGGTTTGGGTTTGAGGCTCAGTGGAAGGTGAGTAGAAGTTGATAATTTGAAAGTGGAGTAGTG
TCTATGGGGTTTTTGCCTTAAATGACAGAATACATTCCCAATATACCAAACATAACTGTTTCCTACTAGT
CGGCCGTACGGGCCCTTTCGTCTCGCGCGTTTCGGTGATGACGGTGAAAACCTCTGACACATGCAGCTCC
CGGAGACGGTCACAGCTTGTCTGTAAGCGGATGCCGGGAGCAGACAAGCCCGTCAGGGCGCGTCAGCGGG
TGTTGGCGGGTGTCGGGGCTGGCTTAACTATGCGGCATCAGAGCAGATTGTACTGAGAGTGCACCATATG
CGGTGTGAAATACCGCACAGATGCGTAAGGAGAAAATACCGCATCAGGCGGCCTTAAGGGCCTCGTGATA
CGCCTATTTTTATAGGTTAATGTCATGATAATAATGGTTTCTTAGACGTCAGGTGGCACTTTTCGGGGAA
ATGTGCGCGGAACCCCTATTTGTTTATTTTTCTAAATACATTCAAATATGTATCCGCTCATGAGACAATA
ACCCTGATAAATGCTTCAATAATATTGAAAAAGGAAGAGTATGAGTATTCAACATTTCCGTGTCGCCCTT
ATTCCCTTTTTTGCGGCATTTTGCCTTCCTGTTTTTGCTCACCCAGAAACGCTGGTGAAAGTAAAAGATG
CTGAAGATCAGTTGGGTGCACGAGTGGGTTACATCGAACTGGATCTCAACAGCGGTAAGATCCTTGAGAG
TTTTCGCCCCGAAGAACGTTTTCCAATGATGAGCACTTTTAAAGTTCTGCTATGTGGCGCGGTATTATCC
CGTATTGACGCCGGGCAAGAGCAACTCGGTCGCCGCATACACTATTCTCAGAATGACTTGGTTGAGTACT
CACCAGTCACAGAAAAGCATCTTACGGATGGCATGACAGTAAGAGAATTATGCAGTGCTGCCATAACCAT
GAGTGATAACACTGCGGCCAACTTACTTCTGACAACGATCGGAGGACCGAAGGAGCTAACCGCTTTTTTG
CACAACATGGGGGATCATGTAACTCGCCTTGATCGTTGGGAACCGGAGCTGAATGAAGCCATACCAAACG
ACGAGCGTGACACCACGATGCCTGTAGCAATGGCAACAACGTTGCGCAAACTATTAACTGGCGAACTACT
TACTCTAGCTTCCCGGCAACAATTAATAGACTGGATGGAGGCGGATAAAGTTGCAGGACCACTTCTGCGC
TCGGCCCTTCCGGCTGGCTGGTTTATTGCTGATAAATCTGGAGCCGGTGAGCGTGGGTCTCGCGGTATCA
TTGCAGCACTGGGGCCAGATGGTAAGCCCTCCCGTATCGTAGTTATCTACACGACGGGGAGTCAGGCAAC
TATGGATGAACGAAATAGACAGATCGCTGAGATAGGTGCCTCACTGATTAAGCATTGGTAACTGTCAGAC
CAAGTTTACTCATATATACTTTAGATTGATTTAAAACTTCATTTTTAATTTAAAAGGATCTAGGTGAAGA
TCCTTTTTGATAATCTCATGACCAAAATCCCTTAACGTGAGTTTTCGTTCCACTGAGCGTCAGACCCCGT
AGAAAAGATCAAAGGATCTTCTTGAGATCCTTTTTTTCTGCGCGTAATCTGCTGCTTGCAAACAAAAAAA
CCACCGCTACCAGCGGTGGTTTGTTTGCCGGATCAAGAGCTACCAACTCTTTTTCCGAAGGTAACTGGCT
TCAGCAGAGCGCAGATACCAAATACTGTCCTTCTAGTGTAGCCGTAGTTAGGCCACCACTTCAAGAACTC
TGTAGCACCGCCTACATACCTCGCTCTGCTAATCCTGTTACCAGTGGCTGCTGCCAGTGGCGATAAGTCG
TGTCTTACCGGGTTGGACTCAAGACGATAGTTACCGGATAAGGCGCAGCGGTCGGGCTGAACGGGGGGTT
CGTGCACACAGCCCAGCTTGGAGCGAACGACCTACACCGAACTGAGATACCTACAGCGTGAGCATTGAGA
AAGCGCCACGCTTCCCGAAGGGAGAAAGGCGGACAGGTATCCGGTAAGCGGCAGGGTCGGAACAGGAGAG
CGCACGAGGGAGCTTCCAGGGGGAAACGCCTGGTATCTTTATAGTCCTGTCGGGTTTCGCCACCTCTGAC
TTGAGCGTCGATTTTTGTGATGCTCGTCAGGGGGGCGGAGCCTATGGAAAAACGCCAGCAACGCGGCCTT
TTTACGGTTCCTGGCCTTTTGCTGGCCTTTTGCTCACATGTTCTTTCCTGCGTTATCCCCTGATTCTGTG
GATAACCGTATTACCGCCTTTGAGTGAGCTGATACCGCTCGCCGCAGCCGAACGACCGAGCGCAGCGAGT
CAGTGAGCGAGGAAGCGGAAGAGCGCCCAATACGCAAACCGCCTCTCCCCGCGCGTTGGCCGATTCATTA
ATGCAGCTGGCACGACAGGTTTCCCGACTGGAAAGCGGGCAGTGAGCGCAACGCAATTAATGTGAGTTAG
CTCACTCATTAGGCACCCCAGGCTTTACACTTTATGCTTCCGGCTCGTATGTTGTGTGGAATTGTGAGCG
GATAACAATTTCACACAGGAAACAGCT
