>Addgene plasmid #1582 | L3618 | addgene partial sequence | sequence record 16719 | 1582_m13reverse
GNTGNGCCTGCGGTCGACTCTAGAGGATCCCCAATTCTTGAGACTTCCACTATCTTCTCTGGCACCCTCC
ACTACGCGTAGGCGTCTCTCGCTTCGTGTATTCCCGGGAAGCCGGGTTCCCGTCTCTCCCGCCGCTGCCG
CTGCCGCACACAGCTTTACACCTCGTAGAATCCCCAAAGAGGGGCGTGGCTTGCGGGTGCCAACATCCTC
CTGCCGAGGAAGAAGCAGGCACTCATCACTCGCATCATCAACCTCGGGATTGGCCAAAGGACCCAAAGGT
ATGTTTCGAATGATACTAACATAACATAGAACATTTTCAGGAGGACCCTTGGAGGGTACCGAGCTCAGAA
AAAATGACTGCTCCAAAGAAGAAGCGTAAGGTACCGGTAGAAAAAATGAGTAAAGGAGAAGAACTTTTCA
CTGGAGTTGTCCCAATTCTTGTTGAATTAGATGGTGATGTTAATGGGCACAAATTTTCTGTCAGTGGAGA
GGGTGAAGGTGATGCAACATACGGAAAACTTACCCTTAAATTTATTTGCACTACTGGAAAACTACCTGTT
CCATGGGTAAGTTTAAACATATATATACTAACTAACCCTGATTATTTAAATTTTCAGCCAACACTTGTCA
CTACTTTCTCACACGGCGTACAATGCTTCTCGAGATACCCAGATCATATGAAACAGCATGACTTTTTCAA
GAGTGCCATGCCCGAAGGTTATGTACAGGAAAGAACTATATTTTTCAAAGATGACGGGAACTACAAGACA
CGTAAGTTTAAACAGTTCGGTACTAACTAACCATACATATTTAAATTTTCAGGTGCTGAAGTCAAGTTTG
AAGGTGATACCCTTGTTAATAGAATCGAGTTAAAAGGTATTGATTTTAAAGAAGATGGAAACATTCTTGG
ACACAAATTGGAATACAACTTCNACTCACACAACGTATACATCATGGCAGACAAACAAAAGAATGGAATC
AAAGTTGTAAGTTTAAACATGATTTTACTAACTAACTAATCTGATTTAATTTTCAGAACTNCAAATTAGA
CNCACATTGAAAANGNAGCGTTCACTAGCAAACCTTNTCACAAAATACTCCATTGGNGANGGCCTGTCNT
TTNACNNANANCATTACNTNNCCCCNATCTGNCCTTTCAANATCCACNAAAAAAAAACCNCTGGNCCTCT
NGANTTGNAACCCGCGGGNATACNNNGGGNGGGAAAAANANAAGGCCNGGGGGGNAAAAAAAAAACCCNC
AAAGNNCCGAATNNCCCGTTTNNCCCTTG
